Addgene plasmid #126736: pKdH_P-GAP-ScACS1*
Purpose: yeast plasmid overexpressing ACS1 from Saccharomyces cerevisiae
Depositing lab: Menghao Cai. Depositing organization: East China University of Science and Technology. Publication: Engineered ethanol-driven biosynthetic system for improving production of acetyl-CoA derived drugs in Crabtree-negative yeast. Liu Y, Bai C, Liu Q, Xu Q, Qian Z, Peng Q, Yu J, Xu M, Zhou X, Zhang Y, Cai M. Metab Eng. 2019 Jul;54:275-284. doi: 10.1016/j.ymben.2019.05.001. Epub 2019 May 9. PubMed 31077813.
Backbone
  Vector backbone: pPIC 3.5K(DHis4)
  Backbone manufacturer: Liu Yiqi
  Backbone size w/o insert (bp): 6469
  Vector type: Yeast Expression
  Selectable markers: Neomycin (select with G418)
Growth in bacteria
  Bacterial resistance: Ampicillin and Kanamycin, 100 & 50 μg/mL
  Growth temperature: 37°C
  Growth strain: DH5alpha
  Copy number: Unknown
Gene/Insert
  Gene/Insert name: acs1*
  Species: S. cerevisiae (budding yeast)
  Insert size (bp): 2139
  Mutation: T3542C and A30S, P113S, and S629N (please see dep. comments below)
  GenBank ID: CP020123.1
  Promoter: GAP
  Tag / fusion protein: 6xHis,Myc (C terminal on insert)
  Cloning method: Gibson Cloning
Terms and licenses: Academic/Nonprofit Terms; Industry Terms: Not Available to Industry
Depositor comments: Dep. confirms the following mutations A30S, P113S, and S629N do not affect function.
How to cite: pKdH_P-GAP-ScACS1* was a gift from Menghao Cai (Addgene plasmid # 126736 ; http://n2t.net/addgene:126736 ; RRID:Addgene_126736)
