[The description below was written by a language model from this plasmid's Addgene catalogue record and pLannotate feature annotations shown in this document.]
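Description:
pKdH_P-GAP-ScACS1* is a yeast expression plasmid built on a pPIC3.5K-derived backbone, listed as pPIC 3.5K(DHis4), a name that suggests the HIS4 marker has been removed; no HIS4 sequence appears in the feature table. The backbone is of the type used in the methylotrophic yeast Pichia pastoris (Komagataella phaffii). In E. coli it replicates from a ColE1/pMB1-type origin, with a pBR322 bom site and remnants of rop and the tetracycline resistance gene. It is selected with ampicillin (bla under its own promoter) and kanamycin. The Tn903-derived aminoglycoside phosphotransferase gene that gives kanamycin resistance also serves as the yeast marker, conferring G418 resistance. No yeast replication origin is annotated. The AOX1 promoter and the AOX1 3' fragment are both retained and could provide homology for chromosomal integration, though the record does not state how the plasmid is introduced or maintained in yeast.

The payload is the Saccharomyces cerevisiae ACS1 coding sequence (about 2.1 kb), which encodes the "aerobic" acetyl-CoA synthetase that supports growth on ethanol and acetate. It was inserted by Gibson assembly directly downstream of the constitutive Pichia GAP promoter and is followed by the AOX1 terminator. The GAP promoter lies immediately after the intact methanol-inducible AOX1 promoter, so the two are in tandem, with GAP proximal to the gene. The record lists C-terminal Myc and 6xHis tags, but only the His segment is detected in the annotation. The asterisk marks sequence variants: a T3542C nucleotide change and the substitutions A30S, P113S and S629N, which the depositor states do not affect function. The construct is intended for ACS1 overexpression, and the associated work concerns ethanol-driven supply of acetyl-CoA for making acetyl-CoA-derived drugs in a Crabtree-negative yeast.
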