Features (pLannotate 1.2.2; 17 found; start..end, strand, type, name):
     44..67      +  promoter       tet promoter (fragment): E. coli promoter for tetracycline efflux protein gene
    134..1069    +  promoter       AOX1 promoter: Pichia pastoris AOX1; inducible promoter, regulated by methanol
   1078..1554    +  promoter       GAP promoter: promoter for Pichia pastoris glyceraldehyde-3-phosphate dehydrogenase
   1555..3693    +  CDS            ACS1: ACS1_YEAST - Experimental evidence at protein level: Swiss-Prot protein existence level 1. Catalyzes the production of acetyl-CoA. Provides the acetyl- CoA source for histone acetylation in the nucleus. 'Aerobic' isozyme of acetyl-coenzyme A synthetase, which supports growth on nonfermentable carbon sources such as glycerol and ethanol. May be required for assimilation of ethanol and acetate. From Saccharomyces cerevisiae (strain ATCC 204508 / S288c) (Baker's yeast).
   3769..3786    +  CDS            capTEV™ (fragment): composite tag for in vivo biotinylation, TEV protease cleavage, and 6xHis tagging
   3814..3879    +  CDS            AOX1 (fragment): ALOX1_KOMPC - Experimental evidence at protein level: Swiss-Prot protein existence level 1. Major isoform of alcohol oxidase, which catalyzes the oxidation of methanol to formaldehyde and hydrogen peroxide, the first step in the methanol utilization pathway of methylotrophic yeasts. From Komagataella phaffii (strain ATCC 76273 / CBS 7435 / CECT 11047 / NRRL Y-11430 / Wegner 21-1) (Yeast) (Pichia pastoris).
   3883..4129    +  terminator     AOX1 terminator: Pichia pastoris AOX1; transcription terminator for AOX1
   4212..4505    +  CDS            TcR (fragment): tetracycline efflux protein; tet; confers resistance to tetracycline
   4667..4813    -  CDS            TRA2_ECOLX (fragment): Protein predicted: Swiss-Prot protein existence level 4. Required for transposition of transposon Tn903. From Escherichia coli.
   4954..5769    -  CDS            KanR: aminoglycoside phosphotransferase; aph(3')-Ia; confers resistance to kanamycin in bacteria or G418 (Geneticin®) in eukaryotes
   5899..6151    +  CDS            TcR (fragment): tetracycline efflux protein; tet; confers resistance to tetracycline
   6148..6896    +  misc_feature   AOX1 3' fragment: region downstream of Pichia pastoris AOX1 gene
   6898..6937    +  CDS            rop (fragment): Rop protein, which maintains plasmids at low copy number; rop
   7039..7179    +  misc_feature   bom: basis of mobility region from pBR322
   7365..7953    -  rep_origin     ori: high-copy-number ColE1/pMB1/pBR322/pUC origin of replication
   8124..8984    -  CDS            AmpR: β-lactamase; bla; confers resistance to ampicillin, carbenicillin, and related antibiotics
   8985..9089    -  promoter       AmpR promoter: bla
>Addgene plasmid #126736 | pKdH_P-GAP-ScACS1* | addgene full sequence | sequence record 246626 | Addgene NGS Result
CGTATCACGAGGCCCTTTCGTCTTCAAGAATTAATTCTCATGTTTGACAGCTTATCATCGATAAGCTGAC
TCATGTTGGTATTGTGAAATAGACGCAGATCGGGAACACTGAAAAATAACAGTTATTATTCGAGATCTAA
CATCCAAAGACGAAAGGTTGAATGAAACCTTTTTGCCATCCGACATCCACAGGTCCATTCTCACACATAA
GTGCCAAACGCAACAGGAGGGGATACACTAGCAGCAGACCGTTGCAAACGCAGGACCTCCACTCCTCTTC
TCCTCAACACCCACTTTTGCCATCGAAAAACCAGCCCAGTTATTGGGCTTGATTGGAGCTCGCTCATTCC
AATTCCTTCTATTAGGCTACTAACACCATGACTTTATTAGCCTGTCTATCCTGGCCCCCCTGGCGAGGTT
CATGTTTGTTTATTTCCGAATGCAACAAGCTCCGCATTACACCCGAACATCACTCCAGATGAGGGCTTTC
TGAGTGTGGGGTCAAATAGTTTCATGTTCCCCAAATGGCCCAAAACTGACAGTTTAAACGCTGTCTTGGA
ACCTAATATGACAAAAGCGTGATCTCATCCAAGATGAACTAAGTTTGGTTCGTTGAAATGCTAACGGCCA
GTTGGTCAAAAAGAAACTTCCAAAAGTCGGCATACCGTTTGTCTTGTTTGGTATTGATTGACGAATGCTC
AAAAATAATCTCATTAATGCTTAGCGCAGTCTCTCTATCGCTTCTGAACCCCGGTGCACCTGTGCCGAAA
CGCAAATGGGGAAACACCCGCTTTTTGGATGATTATGCATTGTCTCCACATTGTATGCTTCCAAGATTCT
GGTGGGAATACTGCTGATAGCCTAACGTTCATGATCAAAATTTAACTGTTCTAACCCCTACTTGACAGCA
ATATATAAACAGAAGGAAGCTGCCCTGTCTTAAACCTTTTTTTTTATCATCATTATTAGCTTACTTTCAT
AATTGCGACTGGTTCCAATTGACAAGCTTTTGATTTTAACGACTTTTAACGACAACTTGAGAAGATCAAA
AAACAACTAATTATTCGAAGACTAGTCTTTTTGTAGAAATGTCTTGGTGTCCTCGTCCAATCAGGTAGCC
ATCTCTGAAATATCTGGCTCCGTTGCAACTCCGAACGACCTGCTGGCAACGTAAAATTCTCCGGGGTAAA
ACTTAAATGTGGAGTAATGGAACCAGAAACGTCTCTTCCCTTCTCTCTCCTTCCACCGCCCGTTACCGTC
CCTAGGAAATTTTACTCTGCTGGAGAGCTTCTTCTACGGCCCCCTTGCAGCAATGCTCTTCCCAGCATTA
CGTTGCGGGTAAAACGGAGGTCGTGTACCCGACCTAGCAGCCCAGGGATGGAAAAGTCCCGGCCGTCGCT
GGCAATAATAGCGGGCGGACGCATGTCATGAGATTATTGGAAACCACCAGAATCGAATATAAAAGGCGAA
CACCTTTCCCAATTTTGGTTTCTCCTGACCCAAAGACTTTAAATTTAATTTATTTGTCCCTATTTCAATC
AATTGAACAACTATATGTCGCCCTCTGCCGTACAATCATCAAAACTAGAAGAACAGTCAAGTGAAATTGA
CAAGTTGAAAGCAAAAATGTCCCAGTCTGCCTCCACTGCGCAGCAGAAGAAGGAACATGAGTATGAACAT
TTGACCTCGGTCAAGATCGTGCCACAACGGCCCATCTCAGATAGACTGCAGCCCGCAATTGCTACCCACT
ATTCTCCACACTTGGACGGGTTGCAGGACTATCAGCGCTTGCACAAGGAGTCTATTGAAGACCCTGCTAA
GTTCTTCGGTTCTAAAGCTACCCAATTTTTAAACTGGTCTAAGCCATTCGATAAGGTGTTCATCCCAGAC
TCTAAAACGGGTAGGCCCTCCTTCCAGAACAATGCATGGTTCCTCAACGGCCAATTAAACGCCTGTTACA
ACTGTGTTGACAGACATGCCTTGAAGACCCCTAACAAGAAAGCCATTATTTTCGAAGGTGACGAGCCTGG
CCAAGGCTATTCCATTACCTACAAGGAACTACTTGAAGAAGTTTGTCAAGTGGCACAAGTGCTGACTTAC
TCTATGGGCGTTCGCAAGGGCGATACTGTTGCCGTGTACATGCCTATGGTCCCAGAAGCAATCATAACCT
TGTTGGCCATTTCCCGTATCGGCGCCATTCACTCCGTAGTCTTTGCCGGGTTTTCTTCCAACTCCTTGAG
AGATCGTATCAACGATGGGGACTCTAAAGTTGTCATCACTACAGATGAATCCAACAGAGGTGGTAAAGTC
ATTGAGACTAAAAGAATTGTTGATGACGCGCTAAGAGAGACCCCAGGCGTGAGACACGTCTTGGTTTATA
GAAAGACCAACAATCCATCTGTTGCTTTCCATGCCCCCAGAGATTTAGATTGGGCAACAGAAAAGAAGAA
ATACAAGACCTACTATCCATGCACACCCGTTGATTCTGAGGATCCATTATTCTTGTTGTATACGTCTGGT
TCTACTGGTGCCCCCAAGGGTGTTCAACATTCTACCGCAGGTTACTTGCTGGGAGCTTTGTTGACCATGC
GCTACACTTTTGACACTCACCAAGAAGACGTTTTCTTCACAGCTGGAGACATTGGCTGGATTACAGGCCA
CACTTATGTGGTTTATGGTCCCTTACTATATGGTTGTGCCACTTTGGTCTTTGAAGGGACTCCTGCGTAC
CCAAATTACTCCCGTTATTGGGATATTATTGATGAACACAAAGTCACCCAATTTTATGTTGCCCCAACTG
CTTTGCGTTTGTTGAAAAGAGCTGGTGATTCCTACATCGAAAATCATTCCTTAAAATCTTTGCGTTGCTT
GGGTTCGGTCGGTGAACCAATTGCTGCTGAAGTTTGGGAGTGGTACTCTGAAAAAATAGGTAAAAATGAA
ATCCCCATTGTAGACACCTACTGGCAAACAGAATCTGGTTCGCATCTGGTCACCCCGCTGGCTGGTGGTG
TCACACCAATGAAACCGGGTTCTGCCTCATTCCCCTTCTTCGGTATTGATGCAGTTGTTCTTGACCCTAA
CACTGGTGAAGAACTTAATACCAGCCACGCAGAGGGTGTCCTTGCCGTCAAAGCTGCATGGCCATCATTT
GCAAGAACTATTTGGAAAAATCATGATAGGTATCTAGACACTTATTTGAACCCTTACCCTGGCTACTATT
TCACTGGTGATGGTGCTGCAAAGGATAAGGATGGTTATATCTGGATTTTGGGTCGTGTAGACGATGTGGT
GAACGTCTCTGGTCACCGTCTGTCTACCGCTGAAATTGAGGCTGCTATTATCGAAGATCCAATTGTGGCC
GAGTGTGCTGTTGTCGGATTCAACGATGACTTGACTGGTCAAGCAGTTGCTGCATTTGTGGTGTTGAAAA
ACAAATCTAATTGGTCCACCGCAACAGATGATGAATTACAAGATATCAAGAAGCATTTGGTCTTTACTGT
TAGAAAAGACATCGGGCCATTTGCCGCACCAAAATTGATCATTTTAGTGGATGACTTGCCCAAGACAAGA
TCTGGCAAAATTATGAGACGTATTTTAAGAAAAATCCTAGCAGGAGAAAGTGACCAACTAGGCGACGTTT
CTACATTGTCAAACCCTGGCATTGTTAGACATCCAATTGATTCGGTCAAGTTGCCTCGAGCCGCGGCGGC
CGCCAGCTTTCTAGAACAAAAACTCATCTCAGAAGAGGATCTGAATAGCGCCGTCGACCATCATCATCAT
CATCATTGACCTAGGGCGGCCGCGAATTAATTCGCCTTAGACATGACTGTTCCTCAGTTCAAGTTGGGCA
CTTACGAGAAGACCGGTCTTGCTAGATTCTAATCAAGAGGATGTCAGAATGCCATTTGCCTGAGAGATGC
AGGCTTCATTTTTGATACTTTTTTATTTGTAACCTATATAGTATAGGATTTTTTTTGTCATTTTGTTTCT
TCTCGTACGAGCTTGCTCCTGATCAGCCTATCTCGCAGCTGATGAATATCTTGTGGTAGGGGTTTGGGAA
AATCATTCGAGTTTGATGTTTTTCTTGGTATTTCCCACTCCTCTTCAGAGTACAGAAGATTAAGTGAGAC
GTTCGTTTGTGCAAGCTTATCGATAAGCTTTAATGCGGTAGTTTATCACAGTTAAATTGCTAACGCAGTC
AGGCACCGTGTATGAAATCTAACAATGCGCTCATCGTCATCCTCGGCACCGTCACCCTGGATGCTGTAGG
CATAGGCTTGGTTATGCCGGTACTGCCGGGCCTCTTGCGGGATATCGTCCATTCCGACAGCATCGCCAGT
CACTATGGCGTGCTGCTAGCGCTATATGCGTTGATGCAATTTCTATGCGCACCCGTTCTCGGAGCACTGT
CCGACCGCTTTGGCCGCCGCCCAGTCCTGCTCGCTTCGCTACTTGGAGCCACTATCGACTACGCGATCAT
GGCGACCACACCCGTCCTGTGGATCTATCGAATCTAAATGTAAGTTAAAATCTCTAAATAAACTTGAAGT
CGGACAGTGAGTGTAGTCTTGAGAAATTCTGAAGCCGTATTTTTATTATCAGTGAGTCAGTCATCAGGAG
ATCCTCTACGCCGGACGCATCGTGGCCGACCTGCAGGGGGGGGGGGGCGCTGAGGTCTGCCTCGTGAAGA
AGGTGTTGCTGACTCATACCAGGCCTGAATCGCCCCATCATCCAGCCAGAAAGTGAGGGAGCCACGGTTG
ATGAGAGCTTTGTTGTAGGTGGACCAGTTGGTGATTTTGAACTTTTGCTTTGCCACGGAACGGTCTGCGT
TGTCGGGAAGATGCGTGATCTGATCCTTCAACTCAGCAAAAGTTCGATTTATTCAACAAAGCCGCCGTCC
CGTCAAGTCAGCGTAATGCTCTGCCAGTGTTACAACCAATTAACCAATTCTGATTAGAAAAACTCATCGA
GCATCAAATGAAACTGCAATTTATTCATATCAGGATTATCAATACCATATTTTTGAAAAAGCCGTTTCTG
TAATGAAGGAGAAAACTCACCGAGGCAGTTCCATAGGATGGCAAGATCCTGGTATCGGTCTGCGATTCCG
ACTCGTCCAACATCAATACAACCTATTAATTTCCCCTCGTCAAAAATAAGGTTATCAAGTGAGAAATCAC
CATGAGTGACGACTGAATCCGGTGAGAATGGCAAAAGCTTATGCATTTCTTTCCAGACTTGTTCAACAGG
CCAGCCATTACGCTCGTCATCAAAATCACTCGCATCAACCAAACCGTTATTCATTCGTGATTGCGCCTGA
GCGAGACGAAATACGCGATCGCTGTTAAAAGGACAATTACAAACAGGAATCGAATGCAACCGGCGCAGGA
ACACTGCCAGCGCATCAACAATATTTTCACCTGAATCAGGATATTCTTCTAATACCTGGAATGCTGTTTT
CCCGGGGATCGCAGTGGTGAGTAACCATGCATCATCAGGAGTACGGATAAAATGCTTGATGGTCGGAAGA
GGCATAAATTCCGTCAGCCAGTTTAGTCTGACCATCTCATCTGTAACATCATTGGCAACGCTACCTTTGC
CATGTTTCAGAAACAACTCTGGCGCATCGGGCTTCCCATACAATCGATAGATTGTCGCACCTGATTGCCC
GACATTATCGCGAGCCCATTTATACCCATATAAATCAGCATCCATGTTGGAATTTAATCGCGGCCTCGAG
CAAGACGTTTCCCGTTGAATATGGCTCATAACACCCCTTGTATTACTGTTTATGTAAGCAGACAGTTTTA
TTGTTCATGATGATATATTTTTATCTTGTGCAATGTAACATCAGAGATTTTGAGACACAACGTGGCTTTC
CCCCCCCCCCCTGCAGGTCGGCATCACCGGCGCCACAGGTGCGGTTGCTGGCGCCTATATCGCCGACATC
ACCGATGGGGAAGATCGGGCTCGCCACTTCGGGCTCATGAGCGCTTGTTTCGGCGTGGGTATGGTGGCAG
GCCCCGTGGCCGGGGGACTGTTGGGCGCCATCTCCTTGCATGCACCATTCCTTGCGGCGGCGGTGCTCAA
CGGCCTCAACCTACTACTGGGCTGCTTCCTAATGCAGGAGTCGCATAAGGGAGAGCGTCGAGTATCTATG
ATTGGAAGTATGGGAATGGTGATACCCGCATTCTTCAGTGTCTTGAGGTCTCCTATCAGATTATGCCCAA
CTAAAGCAACCGGAGGAGGAGATTTCATGGTAAATTTCTCTGACTTTTGGTCATCAGTAGACTCGAACTG
TGAGACTATCTCGGTTATGACAGCAGAAATGTCCTTCTTGGAGACAGTAAATGAAGTCCCACCAATAAAG
AAATCCTTGTTATCAGGAACAAACTTCTTGTTTCGAACTTTTTCGGTGCCTTGAACTATAAAATGTAGAG
TGGATATGTCGGGTAGGAATGGAGCGGGCAAATGCTTACCTTCTGGACCTTCAAGAGGTATGTAGGGTTT
GTAGATACTGATGCCAACTTCAGTGACAACGTTGCTATTTCGTTCAAACCATTCCGAATCCAGAGAAATC
AAAGTTGTTTGTCTACTATTGATCCAAGCCAGTGCGGTCTTGAAACTGACAATAGTGTGCTCGTGTTTTG
AGGTCATCTTTGTATGAATAAATCTAGTCTTTGATCTAAATAATCTTGACGAGCCAGACGATAATACCAA
TCTAAACTCTTTAAACGTTAAAGGACAAGTATGTCTGCCTGTATTAAACCCCAAATCAGCTCGTAGTCTG
ATCCTCATCAACTTGAGGGGCACTATCTTGTTTTAGAGAAATTTGCGGAGATGCGATATCGAGAAAAAGG
TACGCTGATTTTAAACGTGAAATTTATCTCATGATCTCTGCCTCGCGCGTTTCGGTGATGACGGTGAAAA
CCTCTGACACATGCAGCTCCCGGAGACGGTCACAGCTTGTCTGTAAGCGGATGCCGGGAGCAGACAAGCC
CGTCAGGGCGCGTCAGCGGGTGTTGGCGGGTGTCGGGGCGCAGCCATGACCCAGTCACGTAGCGATAGCG
GAGTGTATACTGGCTTAACTATGCGGCATCAGAGCAGATTGTACTGAGAGTGCACCATATGCGGTGTGAA
ATACCGCACAGATGCGTAAGGAGAAAATACCGCATCAGGCGCTCTTCCGCTTCCTCGCTCACTGACTCGC
TGCGCTCGGTCGTTCGGCTGCGGCGAGCGGTATCAGCTCACTCAAAGGCGGTAATACGGTTATCCACAGA
ATCAGGGGATAACGCAGGAAAGAACATGTGAGCAAAAGGCCAGCAAAAGGCCAGGAACCGTAAAAAGGCC
GCGTTGCTGGCGTTTTTCCATAGGCTCCGCCCCCCTGACGAGCATCACAAAAATCGACGCTCAAGTCAGA
GGTGGCGAAACCCGACAGGACTATAAAGATACCAGGCGTTTCCCCCTGGAAGCTCCCTCGTGCGCTCTCC
TGTTCCGACCCTGCCGCTTACCGGATACCTGTCCGCCTTTCTCCCTTCGGGAAGCGTGGCGCTTTCTCAT
AGCTCACGCTGTAGGTATCTCAGTTCGGTGTAGGTCGTTCGCTCCAAGCTGGGCTGTGTGCACGAACCCC
CCGTTCAGCCCGACCGCTGCGCCTTATCCGGTAACTATCGTCTTGAGTCCAACCCGGTAAGACACGACTT
ATCGCCACTGGCAGCAGCCACTGGTAACAGGATTAGCAGAGCGAGGTATGTAGGCGGTGCTACAGAGTTC
TTGAAGTGGTGGCCTAACTACGGCTACACTAGAAGGACAGTATTTGGTATCTGCGCTCTGCTGAAGCCAG
TTACCTTCGGAAAAAGAGTTGGTAGCTCTTGATCCGGCAAACAAACCACCGCTGGTAGCGGTGGTTTTTT
TGTTTGCAAGCAGCAGATTACGCGCAGAAAAAAAGGATCTCAAGAAGATCCTTTGATCTTTTCTACGGGG
TCTGACGCTCAGTGGAACGAAAACTCACGTTAAGGGATTTTGGTCATGAGATTATCAAAAAGGATCTTCA
CCTAGATCCTTTTAAATTAAAAATGAAGTTTTAAATCAATCTAAAGTATATATGAGTAAACTTGGTCTGA
CAGTTACCAATGCTTAATCAGTGAGGCACCTATCTCAGCGATCTGTCTATTTCGTTCATCCATAGTTGCC
TGACTCCCCGTCGTGTAGATAACTACGATACGGGAGGGCTTACCATCTGGCCCCAGTGCTGCAATGATAC
CGCGAGACCCACGCTCACCGGCTCCAGATTTATCAGCAATAAACCAGCCAGCCGGAAGGGCCGAGCGCAG
AAGTGGTCCTGCAACTTTATCCGCCTCCATCCAGTCTATTAATTGTTGCCGGGAAGCTAGAGTAAGTAGT
TCGCCAGTTAATAGTTTGCGCAACGTTGTTGCCATTGCTGCAGGCATCGTGGTGTCACGCTCGTCGTTTG
GTATGGCTTCATTCAGCTCCGGTTCCCAACGATCAAGGCGAGTTACATGATCCCCCATGTTGTGCAAAAA
AGCGGTTAGCTCCTTCGGTCCTCCGATCGTTGTCAGAAGTAAGTTGGCCGCAGTGTTATCACTCATGGTT
ATGGCAGCACTGCATAATTCTCTTACTGTCATGCCATCCGTAAGATGCTTTTCTGTGACTGGTGAGTACT
CAACCAAGTCATTCTGAGAATAGTGTATGCGGCGACCGAGTTGCTCTTGCCCGGCGTCAACACGGGATAA
TACCGCGCCACATAGCAGAACTTTAAAAGTGCTCATCATTGGAAAACGTTCTTCGGGGCGAAAACTCTCA
AGGATCTTACCGCTGTTGAGATCCAGTTCGATGTAACCCACTCGTGCACCCAACTGATCTTCAGCATCTT
TTACTTTCACCAGCGTTTCTGGGTGAGCAAAAACAGGAAGGCAAAATGCCGCAAAAAAGGGAATAAGGGC
GACACGGAAATGTTGAATACTCATACTCTTCCTTTTTCAATATTATTGAAGCATTTATCAGGGTTATTGT
CTCATGAGCGGATACATATTTGAATGTATTTAGAAAAATAAACAAATAGGGGTTCCGCGCACATTTCCCC
GAAAAGTGCCACCTGACGTCTAAGAAACCATTATTATCATGACATTAACCTATAAAAATAGG
